>Addgene plasmid #35372 | pBbE0a-RFP | depositor full sequence | sequence record 43039 | pBbE0a-RFP sequence 3029 bps
TTGACAGCTAGCTCAGTCCTAGGTACTGTGCTAGCTACTAGTGAAAGAGGAGAAATACTAGATGGCTTCC
TCCGAAGACGTTATCAAAGAGTTCATGCGTTTCAAAGTTCGTATGGAAGGTTCCGTTAACGGTCACGAGT
TCGAAATCGAAGGTGAAGGTGAAGGTCGTCCGTACGAAGGTACCCAGACCGCTAAACTGAAAGTTACCAA
AGGTGGTCCGCTGCCGTTCGCTTGGGACATCCTGTCCCCGCAGTTCCAGTACGGTTCCAAAGCTTACGTT
AAACACCCGGCTGACATCCCGGACTACCTGAAACTGTCCTTCCCGGAAGGTTTCAAATGGGAACGTGTTA
TGAACTTCGAAGACGGTGGTGTTGTTACCGTTACCCAGGACTCCTCCCTGCAAGACGGTGAGTTCATCTA
CAAAGTTAAACTGCGTGGTACCAACTTCCCGTCCGACGGTCCGGTTATGCAGAAAAAAACCATGGGTTGG
GAAGCTTCCACCGAACGTATGTACCCGGAAGACGGTGCTCTGAAAGGTGAAATCAAAATGCGTCTGAAAC
TGAAAGACGGTGGTCACTACGACGCTGAAGTTAAAACCACCTACATGGCTAAAAAACCGGTTCAGCTGCC
GGGTGCTTACAAAACCGACATCAAACTGGACATCACCTCCCACAACGAAGACTACACCATCGTTGAACAG
TACGAACGTGCTGAAGGTCGTCACTCCACCGGTGCTTAATAACGCTGATAGTGCTAGTGTAGATCGCTAC
TAGAGCCAGGCATCAAATAAAACGAAAGGCTCAGTCGAAAGACTGGGCCTTTCGTTTTATCTGTTGTTTG
TCGGTGAACGCTCTCTACTAGAGTCACACTGGCTCACCTTCGGGTGGGCCTTTCTGCGTTTATATACTAG
AAGCGGCCGGGATCCTAACTCGAGTAAGGATCTCCAGGCATCAAATAAAACGAAAGGCTCAGTCGAAAGA
CTGGGCCTTTCGTTTTATCTGTTGTTTGTCGGTGAACGCTCTCTACTAGAGTCACACTGGCTCACCTTCG
GGTGGGCCTTTCTGCGTTTATACCTAGGGCGTTCGGCTGCGGCGAGCGGTATCAGCTCACTCAAAGGCGG
TAATACGGTTATCCACAGAATCAGGGGATAACGCAGGAAAGAACATGTGAGCAAAAGGCCAGCAAAAGGC
CAGGAACCGTAAAAAGGCCGCGTTGCTGGCGTTTTTCCATAGGCTCCGCCCCCCTGACGAGCATCACAAA
AATCGACGCTCAAGTCAGAGGTGGCGAAACCCGACAGGACTATAAAGATACCAGGCGTTTCCCCCTGGAA
GCTCCCTCGTGCGCTCTCCTGTTCCGACCCTGCCGCTTACCGGATACCTGTCCGCCTTTCTCCCTTCGGG
AAGCGTGGCGCTTTCTCATAGCTCACGCTGTAGGTATCTCAGTTCGGTGTAGGTCGTTCGCTCCAAGCTG
GGCTGTGTGCACGAACCCCCCGTTCAGCCCGACCGCTGCGCCTTATCCGGTAACTATCGTCTTGAGTCCA
ACCCGGTAAGACACGACTTATCGCCACTGGCAGCAGCCACTGGTAACAGGATTAGCAGAGCGAGGTATGT
AGGCGGTGCTACAGAGTTCTTGAAGTGGTGGCCTAACTACGGCTACACTAGAAGGACAGTATTTGGTATC
TGCGCTCTGCTGAAGCCAGTTACCTTCGGAAAAAGAGTTGGTAGCTCTTGATCCGGCAAACAAACCACCG
CTGGTAGCGGTGGTTTTTTTGTTTGCAAGCAGCAGATTACGCGCAGAAAAAAAGGATCTCAAGAAGATCC
TTTGATCTTTTCTACGGGGTCTGACGCTCAGTGGAACGAAAACTCACGTTAAGGGATTTTGGTCATGACT
AGTGCTTGGATTCTCACCAATAAAAAACGCCCGGCGGCAACCGAGCGTTCTGAACAAATCCAGATGGAGT
TCTGAGGTCATTACTGGATCTATCAACAGGAGTCCAAGCGAGCTCGTAAACTTGGTCTGACAGTTACCAA
TGCTTAATCAGTGAGGCACCTATCTCAGCGATCTGTCTATTTCGTTCATCCATAGTTGCCTGACTCCCCG
TCGTGTAGATAACTACGATACGGGAGGGCTTACCATCTGGCCCCAGTGCTGCAATGATACCGCGAGACCC
ACGCTCACCGGCTCCAGATTTATCAGCAATAAACCAGCCAGCCGGAAGGGCCGAGCGCAGAAGTGGTCCT
GCAACTTTATCCGCCTCCATCCAGTCTATTAATTGTTGCCGGGAAGCTAGAGTAAGTAGTTCGCCAGTTA
ATAGTTTGCGCAACGTTGTTGCCATTGCTACAGGCATCGTGGTGTCACGCTCGTCGTTTGGTATGGCTTC
ATTCAGCTCCGGTTCCCAACGATCAAGGCGAGTTACATGATCCCCCATGTTGTGCAAAAAAGCGGTTAGC
TCCTTCGGTCCTCCGATCGTTGTCAGAAGTAAGTTGGCCGCAGTGTTATCACTCATGGTTATGGCAGCAC
TGCATAATTCTCTTACTGTCATGCCATCCGTAAGATGCTTTTCTGTGACTGGTGAGTACTCAACCAAGTC
ATTCTGAGAATAGTGTATGCGGCGACCGAGTTGCTCTTGCCCGGCGTCAATACGGGATAATACCGCGCCA
CATAGCAGAACTTTAAAAGTGCTCATCATTGGAAAACGTTCTTCGGGGCGAAAACTCTCAAGGATCTTAC
CGCTGTTGAGATCCAGTTCGATGTAACCCACTCGTGCACCCAACTGATCTTCAGCATCTTTTACTTTCAC
CAGCGTTTCTGGGTGAGCAAAAACAGGAAGGCAAAATGCCGCAAAAAAGGGAATAAGGGCGACACGGAAA
TGTTGAATACTCATACTCTTCCTTTTTCAATATTATTGAAGCATTTATCAGGGTTATTGTCTCATGAGCG
GATACATATTTGAATGTATTTAGAAAAATAAACAAATAGGGGTTCCGCGCACATTTCCCCGAAAAGTGCC
ACCTGAATTCATGAGATCT
Features (pLannotate 1.2.2; 10 found; start..end, strand, type, name):
      1..25      +  promoter       J23119(SpeI) promoter (fragment): bacterial promoter (Registry of Standard Biological Parts BBa J23119) modified to end with an SpeI site
     62..736     +  CDS            mRFP1: mRFP1 is a basic (constitutively fluorescent) red fluorescent protein published in 2002, derived from Discosoma sp.. It is reported to be a somewhat slowly-maturing monomer with low acid sensitivity.
    784..855     +  terminator     rrnB T1 terminator: transcription terminator T1 from the E. coli rrnB gene
    871..898     +  terminator     T7Te terminator: phage T7 early transcription terminator
    952..1023    +  terminator     rrnB T1 terminator: transcription terminator T1 from the E. coli rrnB gene
   1039..1066    +  terminator     T7Te terminator: phage T7 early transcription terminator
   1224..1812    -  rep_origin     ori: high-copy-number ColE1/pMB1/pBR322/pUC origin of replication
   1900..1994    -  terminator     lambda t0 terminator: transcription terminator from phage lambda
   2024..2884    -  CDS            AmpR: β-lactamase; bla; confers resistance to ampicillin, carbenicillin, and related antibiotics
   2885..2989    -  promoter       AmpR promoter: bla
