[The description below was written by a language model from this plasmid's Addgene catalogue record and pLannotate feature annotations shown in this document.]
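Description:
pBbE0a-RFP is a small (about 3.0 kb) bacterial plasmid from the BglBrick (pBb) family of modular synthetic-biology vectors for gene expression in E. coli. It replicates from a high-copy ColE1-type origin, as noted by the depositor and confirmed in the feature table. Selection is by ampicillin resistance through a β-lactamase gene driven by its native bla promoter. The origin and resistance cassette lie on the opposite strand from the payload, and a phage lambda t0 terminator between them insulates the origin from read-through out of the marker gene.

The insert is a synthetic 678 bp RFP gene, annotated as mRFP1, a monomeric, constitutively fluorescent red protein derived from Discosoma. Downstream of the coding sequence are two tandem copies of a double terminator unit (rrnB T1 followed by the T7 early terminator), which stop transcription before it reaches the backbone. The catalogue entry does not name a promoter for RFP. The only upstream element in the annotation is a 25 bp fragment matching the constitutive J23119 promoter at the very start of the sequence, and this partial match may not be a functional promoter. No repressor gene or inducible regulatory element is annotated either, so the record does not establish how, or whether, RFP is actively expressed from this plasmid.

Within the collection the plasmid serves as a standardised reporter-bearing part. RFP acts as a placeholder that can be swapped for a gene of interest by restriction cloning, and it gives a fluorescent readout for characterising or comparing vector configurations.
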