Addgene plasmid #35372: pBbE0a-RFP
Depositing lab: Jay Keasling. Depositing organization: University of California, Berkeley. Publication: BglBrick vectors and datasheets: A synthetic biology platform for gene expression. Lee TS, Krupa RA, Zhang F, Hajimorad M, Holtz WJ, Prasad N, Lee SK, Keasling JD. J Biol Eng. 2011 Sep 20;5:12. 10.1186/1754-1611-5-12 PubMed 21933410.
Backbone
  Vector backbone: pBb
  Backbone size w/o insert (bp): 2351
  Vector type: Bacterial Expression, Synthetic Biology
Growth in bacteria
  Bacterial resistance: Ampicillin, 100 μg/mL
  Growth temperature: 37°C
  Growth strain: DH5alpha
  Copy number: High Copy
Gene/Insert
  Gene/Insert name: RFP (alt name: JBEI Part ID: JPUB_000259)
  Species: Synthetic
  Insert size (bp): 678
  Cloning method: Restriction Enzyme
  Sequencing primers: 5′ jkRFP-R (gctttggaaccgtactggaa); 3′ jkRFP-F (tggtcactacgacgctgaag)
Terms and licenses: Academic/Nonprofit Terms; Industry Terms: Not Available to Industry
Depositor comments: JBEI Part ID: JPUB_000259; Origin: colE1
How to cite: pBbE0a-RFP was a gift from Jay Keasling (Addgene plasmid # 35372 ; http://n2t.net/addgene:35372 ; RRID:Addgene_35372)
