>Addgene plasmid #35372 | pBbE0a-RFP | addgene partial sequence | sequence record 43953 | jkRFP-F 5'-tggtcactacgacgctgaag-3'
TTCAGCTGCCGGGTGCTTACAAAACCGACATCAAACTGGACATCACCTCCCACAACGAAGACTACACCAT
CGTTGAACAGTACGAACGTGCTGAAGGTCGTCACTCCACCGGTGCTTAATAACGCTGATAGTGCTAGTGT
AGATCGCTACTAGAGCCAGGCATCAAATAAAACGAAAGGCTCAGTCGAAAGACTGGGCCTTTCGTTTTAT
CTGTTGTTTGTCGGTGAACGCTCTCTACTAGAGTCACACTGGCTCACCTTCGGGTGGGCCTTTCTGCGTT
TATATACTAGAAGCGGCCGGGATCCTAACTCGAGTAAGGATCTCCAGGCATCAAATAAAACGAAAGGCTC
AGTCGAAAGACTGGGCCTTTCGTTTTATCTGTTGTTTGTCGGTGAACGCTCTCTACTAGAGTCACACTGG
CTCACCTTCGGGTGGGCCTTTCTGCGTTTATACCTAGGGCGTTCGGCTGCGGCGAGCGGTATCAGCTCAC
TCAAAGGCGGTAATACGGTTATCCACAGAATCAGGGGATAACGCAGGAAAGAACATGTGAGCAAAAGGCC
AGCAAAAGGCCAGGAACCGTAAAAAGGCCGCGTTGCTGGCGTTTTTCCATAGGCTCCGCCCCCCTGACGA
GCATCACAAAAATCGACGCTCAAGTCAGAGGTGGCGAAACCCGACAGGACTATAAAGATACCAGGCGTTT
CCCCCTGGAAGCTCCCTCGTGCGCTCTCCTGTTCCGACCCTGCCGCTTACCGGATACCTGTCCGCCTTTC
TCCCTTCG
