>Addgene plasmid #35372 | pBbE0a-RFP | addgene partial sequence | sequence record 43954 | jkRFP-R 5'-gctttggaaccgtactggaa-3'
CACCTTTGGTAACTTTCAGTTTAGCGGTCTGGGTACCTTCGTACGGACGACCTTCACCTTCACCTTCGAT
TTCGAACTCGTGACCGTTAACGGAACCTTCCATACGAACTTTGAAACGCATGAACTCTTTGATAACGTCT
TCGGAGGAAGCCATCTAGTATTTCTCCTCTTTCACTAGTAGCTAGCACAGTACCTAGGACTGAGCTAGCT
GTCAAAGATCTCATGAATTCAGGTGGCACTTTTCGGGGAAATGTGCGCGGAACCCCTATTTGTTTATTTT
TCTAAATACATTCAAATATGTATCCGCTCATGAGACAATAACCCTGATAAATGCTTCAATAATATTGAAA
AAGGAAGAGTATGAGTATTCAACATTTCCGTGTCGCCCTTATTCCCTTTTTTGCGGCATTTTGCCTTCCT
GTTTTTGCTCACCCAGAAACGCTGGTGAAAGTAAAAGATGCTGAAGATCAGTTGGGTGCACGAGTGGGTT
ACATCGAACTGGATCTCAACAGCGGTAAGATCCTTGAGAGTTTTCGCCCCGAAGAACGTTTTCCAATGAT
GAGCACTTTTAAAGTTCTGCTATGTGGCGCGGTATTATCCCGTATTGACGCCGGGCAAGAGCAACTCGGT
CGCCGCATACACTATTCTCAGAATGACTTGGTTGAGTACTCACCAGTCACAGAAAAGCATCTTACGGATG
GCATGACAGTAAGAGAATTATGCAGTGCTGCCATAACCATGAGTGATAACACTGCGGCCAACTTACTTCT
GACAACGATCGGAGGACCGAAGGAGCTAACCGCTTTTTTGCACAACATGGGGGATCATGTAACT
